Addgene plasmid #221194: pTE5423_p3WJdB-glcO60
Purpose: DNA template of GlcR sensor with glcO60 operator: T7 promoter-glcO60-3WJdB reporter-T7 terminator linear DNA template (PCR amplified with oSB0021+22) is used in the IVT sensor system
Depositing lab: Tobias Erb. Depositing organization: Max Planck Institute for Terrestrial Microbiology. Publication: In vitro transcription-based biosensing of glycolate for prototyping of a complex enzyme cascade. Barthel S, Brenker L, Diehl C, Bohra N, Giaveri S, Paczia N, Erb TJ. Synth Biol (Oxf). 2024 Sep 20;9(1):ysae013. doi: 10.1093/synbio/ysae013. eCollection 2024. PubMed 39399720.
Backbone
  Vector backbone: pTE5417
  Vector type: Bacterial Expression, Synthetic Biology
Growth in bacteria
  Bacterial resistance: Ampicillin, 100 μg/mL
  Growth temperature: 37°C
  Growth strain: DH5alpha
  Copy number: Unknown
Gene/Insert
  Gene/Insert name: T7 promoter-glcO60-3WJdB
  Species: Synthetic
  Promoter: T7 promoter with downstream glcO60 operator
  Cloning method: Golden Gate
  Sequencing primers: 5′ CGGTTCCTGGCCTTTTGC; 3′ GATAGGTGCCTCACTGATTAAGC
Terms and licenses: Academic/Nonprofit Terms; Industry Terms: Not Available to Industry
Depositor comments: Please visit https://doi.org/10.1101/2024.04.26.591264 for bioRxiv preprint.
How to cite: pTE5423_p3WJdB-glcO60 was a gift from Tobias Erb (Addgene plasmid # 221194 ; http://n2t.net/addgene:221194 ; RRID:Addgene_221194)
