[The description below was written by a language model from this plasmid's Addgene catalogue record and pLannotate feature annotations shown in this document.]
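Description:
pTE5423_p3WJdB-glcO60 is a small (about 2.2 kb) synthetic-biology plasmid built on the pTE5417 backbone by Golden Gate assembly. It serves as the source of a DNA template for a cell-free, in vitro transcription (IVT) biosensor. It is propagated in E. coli using a ColE1/pUC-type origin of replication, although the catalogue entry lists copy number as unknown. Selection is with ampicillin through a β-lactamase gene driven by its own bla promoter, which lies on the opposite strand to the sensor cassette.

The payload is a compact synthetic transcription unit: a T7 promoter, followed by the glcO60 operator, the 3WJdB reporter and a T7 terminator. The feature table annotates only the promoter and terminator. The operator and reporter presumably lie in the roughly 220 nt between them but are not individually annotated. 3WJdB is a three-way-junction dimeric Broccoli RNA aptamer that fluoresces on binding its small-molecule dye, so the output is read directly from the transcript and no translation is needed. glcO60 is an operator for the GlcR regulator. In sensors of this type, a repressor bound just downstream of the promoter blocks T7 RNA polymerase, and binding of the effector releases it so that reporter RNA is made. The associated publication indicates that the analyte is glycolate.

According to the record, the plasmid itself is not the working reagent. The promoter-to-terminator cassette is PCR-amplified and the linear product is used as the template in the IVT sensor system, which the depositors applied to glycolate sensing for prototyping a complex enzyme cascade. The "60" in the operator name suggests it is one of several operator designs, but the record does not describe how it differs from any others.
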