Features (pLannotate 1.2.2; 5 found; start..end, strand, type, name):
    617..635     +  promoter       T7 promoter: promoter for bacteriophage T7 RNA polymerase
    859..905     +  terminator     T7 terminator: transcription terminator for bacteriophage T7 RNA polymerase
   1027..1887    -  CDS            AmpR: β-lactamase; bla; confers resistance to ampicillin, carbenicillin, and related antibiotics
   1888..1992    -  promoter       AmpR promoter: bla
   2095..490     +  rep_origin     ori (across the origin): high-copy-number ColE1/pMB1/pBR322/pUC origin of replication
>Addgene plasmid #221194 | pTE5423_p3WJdB-glcO60 | addgene full sequence | sequence record 441878 | Addgene NGS Result
TTTTCCGAAGGTAACTGGCTTCAGCAGAGCGCAGATACCAAATACTGTTCTTCTAGTGTAGCCGTAGTTA
GGCCACCACTTCAAGAACTCTGTAGCACCGCCTACATACCTCGCTCTGCTAATCCTGTTACCAGTGGCTG
CTGCCAGTGGCGATAAGTCGTGTCTTACCGGGTTGGACTCAAGACGATAGTTACCGGATAAGGCGCAGCG
GTCGGGCTGAACGGGGGGTTCGTGCACACAGCCCAGCTTGGAGCGAACGACCTACACCGAACTGAGATAC
CTACAGCGTGAGCTATGAGAAAGCGCCACGCTTCCCGAAGGGAGAAAGGCGGACAGGTATCCGGTAAGCG
GCAGGGTCGGAACAGGAGAGCGCACGAGGGAGCTTCCAGGGGGAAACGCCTGGTATCTTTATAGTCCTGT
CGGGTTTCGCCACCTCTGACTTGAGCGTCGATTTTTGTGATGCTCGTCAGGGGGGCGGAGCCTATGGAAA
AACGCCAGCAACGCGGCCTTTTTACGGTTCCTGGCCTTTTGCTGGCCTTTTGCTCACATGTTCTTTCCTG
CGTTATCCCCTGATTCTGTGGATAACCGTGCGGCCGCAACACGTCTCGAGTAGGAGTAATACGACTCACT
ATAGGGGTCCAGAAAAATACCGATTGACTAATGTGGTCTGAAAATTATACCAAGAATGCAGGGCAGAATG
CCCACATACTCTGATGATCCGAGACGGTCGGGTCCAGATATTCGTATCTGTCGAGTAGAGTGTGGGCTCG
GATCATTCATGGCAAGAGACGGTCGGGTCCAGATATTCGTATCTGTCGAGTAGAGTGTGGGCTCTTGCCA
TGTGTATGTGGGGCTTAATAGCATAACCCCTTGGGGCCTCTAAACGGGTCTTGAGGGGTTTTTTGCGCTT
GTTGGAGACGAGCTGCGGCCGCGATTATCAAAAAGGATCTTCACCTAGATCCTTTTAAATTAAAAATGAA
GTTTTAAATCAATCTAAAGTATATATGAGTAAACTTGGTCTGACAGTTACCAATGCTTAATCAGTGAGGC
ACCTATCTCAGCGATCTGTCTATTTCGTTCATCCATAGTTGCCTGACTCCCCGTCGTGTAGATAACTACG
ATACGGGAGGGCTTACCATCTGGCCCCAGTGCTGCAATGATACCGCGGGACCCACGCTCACCGGCTCCAG
ATTTATCAGCAATAAACCAGCCAGCCGGAAGGGCCGAGCGCAGAAGTGGTCCTGCAACTTTATCCGCCTC
CATCCAGTCTATTAATTGTTGCCGGGAAGCTAGAGTAAGTAGTTCGCCAGTTAATAGTTTGCGCAACGTT
GTTGCCATTGCTACAGGCATCGTGGTGTCACGCTCGTCGTTTGGTATGGCTTCATTCAGCTCCGGTTCCC
AACGATCAAGGCGAGTTACATGATCCCCCATGTTGTGCAAAAAAGCGGTTAGCTCCTTCGGTCCTCCGAT
CGTTGTCAGAAGTAAGTTGGCCGCAGTGTTATCACTCATGGTTATGGCAGCACTGCATAATTCTCTTACT
GTCATGCCATCCGTAAGATGCTTTTCTGTGACTGGTGAGTACTCAACCAAGTCATTCTGAGAATAGTGTA
TGCGGCGACCGAGTTGCTCTTGCCCGGCGTCAATACGGGATAATACCGCGCCACATAGCAGAACTTTAAA
AGTGCTCATCATTGGAAAACGTTCTTCGGGGCGAAAACTCTCAAGGATCTTACCGCTGTTGAGATCCAGT
TCGATGTAACCCACTCGTGCACCCAACTGATCTTCAGCATCTTTTACTTTCACCAGCGTTTCTGGGTGAG
CAAAAACAGGAAGGCAAAATGCCGCAAAAAAGGGAATAAGGGCGACACGGAAATGTTGAATACTCATACT
CTTCCTTTTTCAATATTATTGAAGCATTTATCAGGGTTATTGTCTCATGAGCGGATACATATTTGAATGT
ATTTAGAAAAATAAACAAATAGGGGTTCCGCGCACATTTCCCCGAAAAGTGCCACCTGTCATGACCAAAA
TCCCTTAACGTGAGTTTTCGTTCCACTGAGCGTCAGACCCCGTAGAAAAGATCAAAGGATCTTCTTGAGA
TCCTTTTTTTCTGCGCGTAATCTGCTGCTTGCAAACAAAAAAACCACCGCTACCAGCGGTGGTTTGTTTG
CCGGATCAAGAGCTACCAACTCT
